>Addgene plasmid #125038 | pKmK.P5 | addgene full sequence | sequence record 244826 | Addgene NGS Result
TCGGTCTCAAACGTCATTATTATTATTCATTATTCCACTTCTCGTTATTACCTCAGATATACACCGTTTG
TACGTGAGAATGAGAGCTTAGCCCCAATCTTAGTAAATCAAGAGTAAGTAAAAAAAACACTAAAAAAAAA
TAATTACAGTGCCATTAGTACTAGTAGTACTAGTAATTAGTGGGTGTATGCGGAATAGTAAGTACGAGCA
AGAGCCCTACCTACTAATGCCGCTACCACTATTATGCTATTCCGCCTTGGGTTGCCAAGGCCCTGGGGCC
CGGTGGATTTCTACTTCCTACCTCACTCACACGCCCGCAGCAACGACTTCACTACCCGAATAAGAATGTC
GATGTCATAGGTAAATACCATAGCGACAACCTACTGCCATTGCAACAAGCAAATATCACCCTCTAATGGT
TGTGGCTTTTGCAAGAATTCGGATCCAAACCGAATTGATTTCGATTTGATTTGCTCATCTAACTATTCCT
TAAGAAGTAAAGAAATGATTGGAATCAGGAACCGAAGGCGTTCCCCATTAACAACCTCGCACAAAGATGT
AAAAAAATTCTTTGAATGATCCTACTTTATTTTTTTTTTTTTTTTGATTTGTGCTTCTGCTTCCTCTTAT
TCTGCGGCCTTTTTCTCGAGATTTTCTCATTTTGTTCCTATTTGGATCCCACTTAGTTCTCAATTCGGAA
AAGCTATTGGCAAAGAACAGGTGAGAGGGGAAGGTTTTGGCAGGAAAGTTATTTTTAGAACGGTTTATCC
ACACCATACCATAGTATCTACCATTAGTATTGTTTGCTCGATGCCCCAAAGCAAAGAAAGGATTAGAGAT
GTTGAAAGGTTTTCGAAATTGTATATAAAGAGAGGATGGATGAGATGTTAATTTGGAATCTGTTTGTCTT
GTATGTATCTATATCTGTTGTAGATTATATCTTGAATAACACTCAAAACAGTAATCAACAGATCCAATCG
TTTTTACCAACACACACATACCCCGATTTATACTATGTGAGACCAGACCAATAAAAAACGCCCGGCGGCA
ACCGAGCGTTCTGAACAAATCCAGATGGAGTTCTGAGGTCATTACTGGATCTATCAACAGGAGTCCAAGC
GAGCTCGATATCAAATTACGCCCCGCCCTGCCACTCATCGCAGTACTGTTGTAATTCATTAAGCATTCTG
CCGACATGGAAGCCATCACAAACGGCATGATGAACCTGAATCGCCAGCGGCATCAGCACCTTGTCGCCTT
GCGTATAATATTTGCCCATGGTGAAAACGGGGGCGAAGAAGTTGTCCATATTGGCCACGTTTAAATCAAA
ACTGGTGAAACTCACCCAGGGATTGGCTGAAACGAAAAACATATTCTCAATAAACCCTTTAGGGAAATAG
GCCAGGTTTTCACCGTAACACGCCACATCTTGCGAATATATGTGTAGAAACTGCCGGAAATCGTCGTGGT
ATTCACTCCAGAGCGATGAAAACGTTTCAGTTTGCTCATGGAAAACGGTGTAACAAGGGTGAACACTATC
CCATATCACCAGCTCACCGTCTTTCATTGCCATACGAAATTCCGGATGAGCATTCATCAGGCGGGCAAGA
ATGTGAATAAAGGCCGGATAAAACTTGTGCTTATTTTTCTTTACGGTCTTTAAAAAGGCCGTAATATCCA
GCTGAACGGTCTGGTTATAGGTACATTGAGCAACTGACTGAAATGCCTCAAAATGTTCTTTACGATGCCA
TTGGGATATATCAACGGTGGTATATCCAGTGATTTTTTTCTCCATTTTAGCTTCCTTAGCTCCTGAAAAT
CTCGATAACTCAAAAAATACGCCCGGTAGTGATCTTATTTCATTATGGTGAAAGTTGGAACCTCTTACGT
GCCCGATCAATCATGACCAAAATCCCTTAACGTGAGTTTTCGTTCCACTGAGCGTCAGACCCCGTAGAAA
AGATCAAAGGATCTTCTTGAGATCCTTTTTTTCTGCGCGTAATCTGCTGCTTGCAAACAAAAAAACCACC
GCTACCAGCGGTGGTTTGTTTGCCGGATCAAGAGCTACCAACTCTTTTTCCGAAGGTAACTGGCTTCAGC
AGAGCGCAGATACCAAATACTGTTCTTCTAGTGTAGCCGTAGTTAGGCCACCACTTCAAGAACTCTGTAG
CACCGCCTACATACCTCGCTCTGCTAATCCTGTTACCAGTGGCTGCTGCCAGTGGCGATAAGTCGTGTCT
TACCGGGTTGGACTCAAGACGATAGTTACCGGATAAGGCGCAGCGGTCGGGCTGAACGGGGGGTTCGTGC
ACACAGCCCAGCTTGGAGCGAACGACCTACACCGAACTGAGATACCTACAGCGTGAGCTATGAGAAAGCG
CCACGCTTCCCGAAGGGAGAAAGGCGGACAGGTATCCGGTAAGCGGCAGGGTCGGAACAGGAGAGCGCAC
GAGGGAGCTTCCAGGGGGAAACGCCTGGTATCTTTATAGTCCTGTCGGGTTTCGCCACCTCTGACTTGAG
CGTCGATTTTTGTGATGCTCGTCAGGGGGGCGGAGCCTATGGAAAAACGCCAGCAACGCGGCCTTTTTAC
GGTTCCTGGCCTTTTGCTGGCCTTTTGCTCACATGTTCTTTCCTGCGTTATCCCCTGATTCTGTGGATAA
CCGTAG
Features (pLannotate 1.2.2; 5 found; start..end, strand, type, name):
    595..610     +  promoter       TEF1 promoter (fragment): S. cerevisiae TEF1; promoter for EF-1α
   1031..1065    -  terminator     lambda t0 terminator: minimal transcription terminator from phage lambda (Scholtissek and Grosse, 1987)
   1139..1795    -  CDS            cat: CAT_ECOLX - Experimental evidence at protein level: Swiss-Prot protein existence level 1. This enzyme is an effector of chloramphenicol resistance in bacteria. From Escherichia coli. This protein is used as a marker in many commonly used cloning vectors, such as pACYC184.
   1796..1893    -  promoter       cat promoter: promoter of the E. coli cat gene encoding chloramphenicol acetyltransferase
   1977..2565    +  rep_origin     ori: high-copy-number ColE1/pMB1/pBR322/pUC origin of replication
