[The description below was written by a language model from this plasmid's Addgene catalogue record and pLannotate feature annotations shown in this document.]
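Description:
pKmK.P5 is a small part-storage plasmid from a collection of biological parts for synthetic biology in the yeast Kluyveromyces marxianus. It is built on the YTK001 entry vector of the yeast Golden Gate toolkit, a minimal bacterial backbone of about 1.7 kb, and the sequenced plasmid totals roughly 2.7 kb. It is maintained in E. coli only. The feature table shows a high-copy ColE1/pUC-type origin of replication and a chloramphenicol acetyltransferase gene driven by its native cat promoter and followed by a lambda t0 terminator. No yeast origin, centromere or yeast selection marker is annotated. This fits its role as a storage vector rather than a plasmid intended to be transformed into yeast directly.

The payload is a 999 bp fragment carrying the K. marxianus HSP150 promoter, also known as the PIR1 promoter. It was inserted by BsmBI-based cloning, which destroyed both cloning sites. According to the record, the insert is flanked by the toolkit-compatible Golden Gate overhangs that define a type 2 part. This is the promoter position in the hierarchical assembly standard, so it can be released and joined in a fixed order with coding sequence, terminator and other part types to build transcription units for K. marxianus expression. The automated annotation does not label the promoter itself. Its only hit in the insert region is a 16 nt match to the S. cerevisiae TEF1 promoter, which is most likely incidental similarity rather than a functional element. The depositor notes that minor differences between the sequencing result and the annotated reference do not affect function.
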