Addgene plasmid #125038: pKmK.P5
Purpose: Storage plasmid for K.marxianus promoter; type 2 part
Depositing lab: John Morrissey. Depositing organization: University College Cork. Publication: Biological Parts for Kluyveromyces marxianus Synthetic Biology. Rajkumar AS, Varela JA, Juergens H, Daran JG, Morrissey JP. Front Bioeng Biotechnol. 2019 May 7;7:97. doi: 10.3389/fbioe.2019.00097. eCollection 2019. PubMed 31134195.
Backbone
  Vector backbone: YTK001
  Backbone manufacturer: Dueber lab, UC Berkeley
  Backbone size w/o insert (bp): 1667
  Vector type: Yeast Expression, Synthetic Biology
Growth in bacteria
  Bacterial resistance: Chloramphenicol, 25 μg/mL
  Growth temperature: 37°C
  Growth strain: DH5alpha
  Copy number: High Copy
Gene/Insert
  Gene/Insert name: HSP150 promoter (alt name: PIR1 promoter)
  Insert size (bp): 999
  Cloning method: Restriction Enzyme; 5′ cloning site BsmBI (destroyed during cloning); 3′ cloning site BsmBI (destroyed during cloning)
  Sequencing primers: 5′ tttgctggccttttgctc; 3′ catctggatttgttcagaacg
Terms and licenses: Academic/Nonprofit Terms; Industry Terms: Not Available to Industry
Depositor comments: Contains the appropriate YTK-compatible Golden Gate overhangs for a type 2 part Please note that the minor differences between the Addgene NGS results and depositor's annotated sequence do not affect the plasmid function.
How to cite: pKmK.P5 was a gift from John Morrissey (Addgene plasmid # 125038 ; http://n2t.net/addgene:125038 ; RRID:Addgene_125038)
